>Addgene plasmid #204986 | pMB2b-TelR | addgene full sequence | sequence record 404926 | Addgene Partial NGS Result
TTCTTAATATGTTCCACGCAAGTTTTAGCTATGGTGCTAAACAGAAATTTGCTGAAAAAGAACTTTTCAC
TGAACTGGTTAAAATGTAAGCAGCCTGAGAGCCGCCAAAAATTTTAAAAACAAACCGCCTTAATCATCTT
CAAAAAATACCTCTAAAACCTCACCATTTGCGTTTTAAGACCCATATTTCATCCTGCCCTTATGTTCCCA
TGCTGATAGCTATAAAGTGTCTGTAATCGCTTCCTATGACGTTCTAGGCTGTTGATAACTTTTGGAACAA
CGCAAAATGTTAAAATCCGATCATTTTTTAACCTAGTTATTTTCGTTACAGGGTAACTTTGGTAGTATTA
TTTCAATATTTAGTTGTTACAGGATAACAAAATATATGTTACAGGGTAATTAATTTAGCGTTACAGGATA
ACTATAGTTACAGGGTAACGTTAAATAGTTATCCTGTAATTTAAAAATAGTTGCAGGATAGCATAAATTT
TTACAAATAAATTTTATAAAAAGTTATCCTGTAACTAAAAACAATGTTATCCTGTAACTATGATATACTA
TATGGGAGTTAAAGACATGAAAGACCCGAACGATCAGAAAACACAGGACATGCTAAAAGAGCCGCCAAAA
ACCAATGCCGAACGACAAAAAGCATATCGTGAAAAACGCAAAAGCCTTGATAGTCAACGTTTGGAGGTGT
TTATAGATAAGGGTGTGTCGGATATGCTTGCGGACATGGTGGGCGCAGCAGGGGAGAGCCAAAAAGCCAT
TTTGACCGCATTGATTGAGAAAGAGTATAAGCGGCTGTATGCAGTGAAAAATAGCAAGCTAAAAAAGTAC
ATTGATTCAAAAAGTAATGCAGATAAAAAAGAAACCCTCGATTTATGAGGGTTTTTTATAACTACTAATG
CCTATGAAAATAAGTGCTTATCATTTTCTCTAATGTACCCAATAAAATCGGGGTTTTGTTCCACAAGTTT
CTTGATGTCATTATCATGTTTCTTCAGTAAGTAAGCCCCGATCAGGATCTTGCGTTTTGCATCGTCTGAC
CTTGCCTGTTTTTGCTCTCGACCTTTCACCACAGCGTCAGCTAGATCCTTTCTTGCCTTTTCCTGACGTT
CCAATTTTTCCTTTTCTTCATCGAGCATTTGACCCAATTCCATAGCTGTTTTTTTGACCATTTTTAATGC
CTGTGTCTCAACCTATTTTCCGAAGTATGAACCATCATCAATGTGAAAAGTGTTCTACTTCAAAAACTCG
ACTTACATCAAGATCCGAGCGCAGCGAGCAAAATCAAAAAACAAAGTCAAAGCCTTATTGCTCTTGCTTT
TGCTTTTAGCCTCGCAGAGTTCCCGAAGGGCGCACTTACGCAAAATTTTTGCTACGCCAAATTTTGCAAG
TACGGTCAGGGAAACCCCGACACCCCAACCGCCCAAAACTTGGGGCGGCTGTTAATAAACAGGTGATGAA
AATGGCAATTTACCATTGTGAAATGCAGAACATTTCGAGGTCAGATGGTCGCTCAATCGTGGCATGTGCA
GCATACCGAGCAGGCGAAAAATTGTACTGTGATACGTACGGAAAAGAGCAGGACTACACCAAAAAAACAG
GCATTGAATACACCCAAATTTTTGCCCCAACTGGGGCAAGTCCTGACATGTTAGATCGTCAAACCCTATG
GAATCGGGTAGAGCAATCCGAACTAAAAAAGAACGGTGACATCAAACAGGAGGCAAGATTAGCAAAGGAA
GTAGAGATAGCATTGCCGCATGAACTGGATAAGACACAGCGTCAGGCAACTTGTTAACTGCAGTCCGGCA
AAAAAGGGCAAGGTGTCACCACCCTGCCCTTTTTCTTTAAAACCGAAAAGATTACTTCGCGTTATGCAGG
CTTCCTCGCTCACTGACTCGCTGCGCTCGGTCGTTCGGCTGCGGCGAGCGGTATCAGCTCACTCAAAGGC
GGTAATACGGTTATCCACAGAATCAGGGGATAACGCAGGAAAGAACATGTGAGCAAAAGGCCAGCAAAAG
GCCAGGAACCGTAAAAAGGCCGCGTTGCTGGCGTTTTTCCACAGGCTCCGCCCCCCTGACGAGCATCACA
AAAATCGACGCTCAAGTCAGAGGTGGCGAAACCCGACAGGACTATAAAGATACCAGGCGTTTCCCCCTGG
AAGCTCCCTCGTGCGCTCTCCTGTTCCGACCCTGCCGCTTACCGGATACCTGTCCGCCTTTCTCCCTTCG
GGAAGCGTGGCGCTTTCTCATAGCTCACGCTGTAGGTATCTCAGTTCGGTGTAGGTCGTTCGCTCCAAGC
TGGGCTGTGTGCACGAACCCCCCGTTCAGCCCGACCGCTGCGCCTTATCCGGTAACTATCGTCTTGAGTC
CAACCCGGTAAGACACGACTTATCGCCACTGGCAGCAGCCACTGGTAACAGGATTAGCAGAGCGAGGTAT
GTAGGCGGTGCTACAGAGTTCTTGAAGTGGTGGCCTAACTACGGCTACACTAGAAGAACAGTATTTGGTA
TCTGCGCTCTGCTGAAGCCAGTTACCTTCGGAAAAAGAGTTGGTAGCTCTTGATCCGGCAAACAAACCAC
CGCTGGTAGCGGTGGTTTTTTTGTTTGCAAGCAGCAGATTACGCGCAGAAAAAAAGGATCTCAAGAAGAT
CCTTTGATCTTTTCTACGGGGTCTGACGCTCAGTGGAACGAAAACTCACGTTAAGGGATTTTGGTCATGA
GATTATCAAAAAGGATCTTCACCTAGATCCTTTTAAATTAAAAATGAAGTTTTAAATCAATCTAAAGTAT
ATATGAGTAAACTTGGTCTGACAGCTCGAGGCTTGGATTCTCACCAATAAAAAACGCCCGGCGGCAACCG
AGCGTTCTGAACAAATCCAGATGGAGTTCTGAGGTCATTACTGGATCTATCAACAGGAGTCCAAGCGAGC
TCGATATTCTCGAGAAGCTGGGGATCCGTTTGATTTTTAATGGATAATGTGATATAATCTTTAAATACTG
TAGAAAAGAGGAAGGAAATAATAAATGGCTAAAATGAGAATATCACCGGAATTGAAAAAACTGATCGAAA
AATACCGCTGCGTAAAAGATACGGAAGGAATGTCTCCTGCTAAGGTATATAAGCTGGTGGGAGAAAATGA
AAACCTATATTTAAAAATGACGGACAGCCGGTATAAAGGGACCACCTATGATGTGGAACGGGAAAAGGAC
ATGATGCTATGGCTGGAAGGAAAGCTGCCTGTTCCAAAGGTCCTGCACTTTGAACGGCATGATGGCTGGA
GCAATCTGCTCATGAGTGAGGCCGATGGCGTCCTTTGCTCGGAAGAGTATGAAGATGAACAAAGCCCTGA
AAAGATTATCGAGCTGTATGCGGAGTGCATCAGGCTCTTTCACTCCATCGACATATCGGATTGTCCCTAT
ACGAATAGCTTAGACAGCCGCTTAGCCGAATTGGATTACTTACTGAATAACGATCTGGCCGATGTGGATT
GCGAAAACTGGGAAGAAGACACTCCATTTAAAGATCCGCGCGAGCTGTATGATTTTTTAAAGACGGAAAA
GCCCGAAGAGGAACTTGTCTTTTCCCACGGCGACCTGGGAGACAGCAACATCTTTGTGAAAGATGGCAAA
GTAAGTGGCTTTATTGATCTTGGGAGAAGCGGCAGGGCGGACAAGTGGTATGACATTGCCTTCTGCGTCC
GGTCGATCAGGGAGGATATCGGGGAAGAACAGTATGTCGAGCTATTTTTTGACTTACTGGGGATCAAGCC
TGATTGGGAGAAAATAAAATATTATATTTTACTGGATGAATTGTTTTAGGACGTCGCCGGCGGCATCAAA
TAAAACGAAAGGCTCAGTCGAAAGACTGGGCCTTTCGTTTTATCTGTTGTTTGTCGGTGAACGCTCTCCT
GAGTAGGACAAATCCTCGAGAATATCAAATTACGCCCCGCCCTGCCACTCATCGCAGTACTGTTGTAATT
CATTAAGCATTCTGCCGACATGGAAGCCATCACAAACGGCATGATGAACCTGAATCGCCAGCGGCATCAG
CACCTTGTCGCCTTGCGTATAATATTTGCCCATGGTGAAAACGGGGGCGAAGAAGTTGTCCATATTGGCC
ACGTTTAAATCAAAACTGGTGAAACTCACCCAGGGATTGGCTGACACGAAAAACATATTCTCAATAAACC
CTTTAGGGAAATAGGCCAGGTTTTCACCGTAACACGCCACATCTTGCGAATATATGTGTAGAAACTGCCG
GAAATCGTCGTGGTATTCACTCCAGAGCGATGAAAACGTTTCAGTTTGCTCATGGAAAACGGTGTAACAA
GGGTGAACACTATCCCATATCACCAGCTCACCGTCTTTCATTGCCATACGAAATTCCGGATGAGCATTCA
TCAGGCGGGCAAGAATGTGAATAAAGGCCGGATAAAACTTGTGCTTATTTTTCTTTACGGTCTTTAAAAA
GGCCGTAATATCCAGCTGAACGGTCTGGTTATAGGTACATTGAGCAACTGACTGAAATGCCTCAAAATGT
TCTTTACGATGCCATTGGGATATATCAACGGTGGTATATCCAGTGATTTTTTTCTCCATTTTAGCTTCCT
TAGCTCCTGAAAATCTCGATAACTCAAAAAATACGCCCGGTAGTGATCTTATTTCATTATGGTGAAAGTT
GGAACCTCTTACGTGCCCGATCAACTCGAGTGCCACCTGACGTCTAAGAAACCATTATTATCATGACATT
AACCTATAAAAATAGGCGTATCACGAGGCAGAATTTCAGATAAAAAAAATCCTTAGCTTTCGCTAAGGAT
GATTTCTGGAATTCGCGGCCGCCCCGGGTACCGAGCTCGAATTGGGGATCTTGAAGTACCTATTCCGAAG
TTCCTATTCTCTAGAAAGTATAGGAACTTCAGAGCGCTTTTGAAGCTGATGTGCTTAAAAACTTACTCAA
TGGAATTAGCTCCTCGAGCAGAAAGTCAAAAGCCTCCGACCGGAGGCTTTTGACTTGAGGGGGATCGATC
CCTTATGGCTCTGCACCCGGCTCCATCACCAACAGGTCGCGCACGCGCTTCACTCGGTTGCGGATCGACA
CTGCCAGCCCAACAAAGCCGGTTGCCGCCGCCGCCAGGATCGCGCCGATGATGCCGGCCACACCGGCCAT
CGCCCACCAGGTCGCCGCCTTCCGGTTCCATTCCTGCTGGTACTGCTTCGCAATGCTGGACCTCGGCTCA
CCATAGGCTGACCGCTCGATGGCGTATGCCGCTTCTCCCCTTGGCGTAAAACCCAGCGCCGCAGGCGGCA
TTGCCATGCTGCCCGCCGCTTTCCCGACCACGACGCGCGCACCAGGCTTGCGGTCCAGACCTTCGGCCAC
GGCGAGCTGCGCAAGGACATAATCAGCCGCCGACTTGGCTCCACGCGCCTCGATCAGCTCTTGCACTCGC
GCGAAATCCTTGGCCTCCACGGCCGCCATGAATCGCGCACGCGGCGAAGGCTCCGCAGGGCCGGCGTCGT
GATCGCCGCCGAGAATGCCCTTCACCAAGTTCGACGACACGAAAATCATGCTGACGGCTATCACCATCAT
GCAGACGGATCGCACGAACCCGCAGAACTCACCCCCGAACACGAGCACGGCACCCGCGACCACTATGCCA
AGAATGCCCAAGGTAAAAATTGCCGGCCCCGCCATGAAGTCCGTGAATGCCCCGACGGCCGAAGTGAAGG
GCAGGCCGCCACCCAGGCCGCCGCCCTCACTGCCCGGCACCTGGTCGCTGAATGTCGATGCCAGCACCTG
CGGCACGTCAATGCTTCCGGGCGTCGCGCTCGGGCTGATCGCCCATCCCGTTACTGCCCCGATCCCGGCA
ATGGCAAGGACTGCCAGCGCCGCGATGAGGAAGCGGGTGCCCCGCTTCTTCATCTTCGCGCCTCGGGCCT
CCAGGCCGCCTACCTGGGCGAAAACATCGGTGTTTGTGGCATTCATACGGACTCCTGTTGGGCCAGCTCG
CGCACGGGCTGGCGGGTCAGCTTGGCTTGAAGATCGCCACGCATTGCGGCGATCTGCTTCTCGGCATCCT
TGCGCTTCTGCACGCCTTCCTGCTGGATGCGAATAACGTCCTCGACGGTCTTGATGAGCGTCGTCTGAAC
CTGCTTGAGCGTGTCCACGTCGATCACCAGGCGTTGGTTCTCCTTCGCCGTTTCGACGGACGTGCGATGC
AGCAGGGCCGCATTGCGCTTCATCAGGTCGTTGGTGGTGTCGTCGATGGCCGTGGCCAGTTCGACGGCGT
TCTTCTGCTCGTTGAGGCTCAAGGCCAGCATGAATTGCCGCTTCCACGCCGGCACGGTGATTTCGCGGAT
GGTGTGGAATTTATCGACCAGCATCTGGTTGTTGGCCTGGATCATGCGGATGGTCGGCAGGCTCTGCATG
GCCGAATGTTGCAAGGCGATCAGGTCGCCGATGCGCTTGTCCAGGTTGGCAACCATCGCATCGAGGTCGG
CCAGCTCCTGCACGCGGCCAGGGTCGTTCCCGACATTGCCGCGCAGACCCTCGGCCTGCTCGCGCAGCTC
GGCAAGGCGGACCTTGCCGGCCGCGATGTGGACGCCAAGAAGGCGGTGTTCCTCGCGCACGGCTGCGAAC
ATTTCGTCGAGCGAGGCATTGCGCTGCGCGATGCCTTGCTGGGTGGTCTGCACTTCGCTGACCAGGTGTT
CGATCTGCTCGCGGGTCGTGTCGAAGCGCGCCATGAAGCCCGTCGAACGGACGCGGGAGCGGTCGATCAG
CGGGCCAATCAGGGGCAGGCGGGAACGGTTGTCGGACAAAGGGCCGACGTTCAGGGAACGGGCCTTGGCG
ACAACCTGGGTCAGTTTCTCGCCTGCTTCGTCCAGGTCGCTGTTGCGCACCTGGTCCAGCAGGCTATCGG
CGTAGCGGGACGTGTGCTCGGCCACGTCGCGGCCGAACTCGGCAACGGTCTGCGGACTGCCGACCTCGAT
CCGCTGCGCGACCGCATGGACTTCCGGCACGTCGCTTTCCTGCAAGCCCAGCTCGCGCAGGGTTGCCGGG
GTCATGTCAAAGGCGACGATAGGGGCCTTGGCGTCGTGCGTCGTTTTCAGTGCGTTCATAGGGTTCTCCC
GCCGTGTTATTGGTTGATGCCTTCCAGGCTCTGCGAAAGGCTCCGCATGAGCGCCTGGTGAGCTTTGGCC
GCCTCGGCGACCATTGCCGGATTCATGTTCTTGGTGGTGATGAGCGCGAGGGTGTGCTGACGCCAGACGG
GCACCAGGACGGATGCCGTTTCAGAGAAGCGGTCCAGCATGTCCACGGCCTGCGCCCGCGTGAGCTTCAT
CTGAGTGACGCTCATTTCATGGGACGCCATGAGGGTTGCCAGGTTGGCGAGCTTGCGCGCGAAGCGTTCG
CGCGGCTTGTCGAACTCGATCACGCCGGCCTTGGCCGCGCCGGCCTCGGGGTTCTCGTCCAGGAACTCGC
GCCCGGCTTGAATGTAGGCTCTGAGCCGGTCTACCTCGGCCTCATGCGTATTGAGCATGTCATCCAAGGC
GCGCAACGTGTCCCGCACGCGCTGCGCTACGCCCTCGGCTTCGTCCAGCAACTGGTCGAGCGTCTTGCGG
GCGACCTGATACCTCACCTGGCGTTCAACCTCACGGCCAAGCATCTTCTCGAACCAGGTAGGCTTTTCCG
CGATCTTGCGGGGGTCCGCGTCGACCAGCTTCGCCACGATCTGGCTGATTTTGTCGGCCAGCGCGGCAAC
TGCGCCGTGCTCCATCAGATTCGACAGCTCGTTGAGGGAATCCGCCCCGTCGATGCCGGCCCCGTACTCG
CCAATCGTCGCCGGCGACGCGAAGAGGGCGGGCAAAACCTCCCCCTTCAATCGCGCCATGTTCACGCTTG
TTCTTCCATGGTATATCTCCTTCTTAAAGTTAAACAAAATTATTCGGAACCCAGCATGATATTCCGGAAA
TACCAACTAAGTCAACGGCTGATATCCATTGCTGTTGACAAAGGGAATCAGGGGATCTTGAAGTTCCTAT
TCCGAAGTTCCTATTCTCTAGAAAGTATAGGAACTTCAGAGCGCTTTTGAAGCTAATTCGAGCTCGGTAC
CCGGGCGGCCGCTTCTAGAGGTCTCACTATATCTAGAGACGCAATACGCAAACCGCCTCTCCCCGCGCGT
TGGCCGATTCATTAATGCAGCTGGCACGACAGGTTTCCCGACTGGAAAGCGGGCAGTGAGCGCAACGCAA
TTAATGTGAGTTAGCTCACTCATTAGGCACCCCAGGCTTTACACTTTATGCTTCCGGCTCGTATGTTGTG
TGGAATTGTGAGCGGATAACAATTTCACACATACTAGAGAAAGAGGAGAAATACTAGATGGCTTCCTCCG
AAGACGTTATCAAAGAGTTCATGCGTTTCAAAGTTCGTATGGAAGGTTCCGTTAACGGTCACGAGTTCGA
AATCGAAGGTGAAGGTGAAGGTCGTCCGTACGAAGGTACCCAGACCGCTAAACTGAAAGTTACCAAAGGT
GGTCCGCTGCCGTTCGCTTGGGACATCCTGTCCCCGCAGTTCCAGTACGGTTCCAAAGCTTACGTTAAAC
ACCCGGCTGACATCCCGGACTACCTGAAACTGTCCTTCCCGGAAGGTTTCAAATGGGAACGTGTTATGAA
CTTCGAAGACGGTGGTGTTGTTACCGTTACCCAGGACTCCTCCCTGCAAGACGGTGAGTTCATCTACAAA
GTTAAACTGCGTGGTACCAACTTCCCGTCCGACGGTCCGGTTATGCAGAAAAAAACCATGGGTTGGGAAG
CTTCCACCGAACGTATGTACCCGGAAGACGGTGCTCTGAAAGGTGAAATCAAAATGCGTCTGAAACTGAA
AGACGGTGGTCACTACGACGCTGAAGTTAAAACCACCTACATGGCTAAAAAACCGGTTCAGCTGCCGGGT
GCTTACAAAACCGACATCAAACTGGACATCACCTCCCACAACGAAGACTACACCATCGTTGAACAGTACG
AACGTGCTGAAGGTCGTCACTCCACCGGTGCTTAATAACGCTGATAGTGCTAGTGTAGATCGCTACTAGA
GCCAGGCATCAAATAAAACGAAAGGCTCAGTCGAAAGACTGGGCCTTTCGTTTTATCTGTTGTTTGTCGG
TGAACGCTCTCTACTAGAGTCACACTGGCTCACCTTCGGGTGGGCCTTTCTGCGTTTATACGTCTCAGAA
GGTACAGAGACCCTGCAGTTGCAAGACAATATCGACCGCTTGCAGCTTGATAAAGTGATCAAAGAGGGAC
GAGCAGCTACAGCACTGCTAAGGGAGATCGGAGAGCCACTGCCGCCACCAGTGAAAGTGAAAACAGGTTG
GTTTAGTGCTGATTATTACGGCTTTGAGGACATGCTCACACGTTGGGATAATGATCAATCTAGCCTTTCC
ATTTATCACAGAGAGATAAAAGAGGAGCAACAGGAACAGCAACGAAAACAACAGCAGATAGAAAGAGAAA
CTAAACAAAAACAGGAAGATGACAAAAAGAAACGGCAGGACTATGAAAGATATTTATCAAAATACGGCTA
TGTCAAAGATGCTGAGTATGACCATATCAGCGACCATGTTGCTTCAGACATTTCCATGTTTACACGTCTT
CAGGCGCAGGCATGGGCAAGTAACGATATGCAAGAGTACATAAGGTGTTCAAAGCAAAAATACGAGCAGA
TCAGCGACAGAATAGCCTATGAGCGTGACTTGAAAAAAATCGGGCAATTGAGCCGTATCCTGGATAAAGA
CAGACAGGCACTTGCTGATATTTTACCGCAGTTGATGCCTTACTATGAGCAGATGCAACAGGCTGTTAAT
AAACGGAAAATTTTACTTGAGAATGAGCGACAGCCATCATTTAAACCACGTTATGACCAAGAACAGCCTA
AGCCGAAAAAAGACAATGACCTAACTTTTTAATGTGTTACAATAGCATTCAAATGTAACACATTGGAGTG
AAAAACATGACAGAAGCGACTTTTACCTTTCGGGTAGACCATGACCTAAAGCAAGAATTTTCAAGCCTTG
CTAAGACTGTTGATCGGTCGGGGGCGCAGCTAATCCGTGACTTCATGCGTGACTTTGTTAAGAAGCAACA
GGAAGCCGCAGACTATGACAAATGGTTCAAGCAGCAGGTACAGATCGGCTTAAATGAAGCCAATGCAGGC
AAGTTGATTCCACATGAGGACGTAAAGGCAGAGTTTGCCGCTAGACGTGCTGCAACATTGGCGAAACTGG
CAGCGAAGAATGAAGATTGAGTGGACTGAAACAGCTCGCCAAGATCGTAGAAATATCTATGATTATCTTG
AAGAACGCAACCCTATAGCAGCTATTGAAATTGATGATTTAATTGAAGAAAAGACAGATTTACTTGTTGA
TAATCGACTGATGGGGCGCACAGGCAGACAGAAAGATACTAGGGAGTTAGTGATACATCCGCATTATGTG
GTTGTATATGACATCACTGATATAATACGGATACTCAGAGTGCTACACACATCGCAGGAGTGGTCATGAC
TTACTCATGTACTTTGGATTATTTAGTGTTATAAAATCCTGATTTATAAATTTTTTTTGTTAAAAAAGAT
AAAAGCCCCTTGCAATTGCTTGGGGCTTTACCGTAATTTATGGGGTACAGATCTTCGATACTGACATATC
GGCAATCGAAAGCATTAAGGTTTGACGACCGCTAATGATTTCACCACAGGGGCTTAATGTACCTGTCTTA
AATTCTAAGGTTTTAACTCGCTTTGTCAAGCATAGACCCCAAAAATTTAGCCAATGTCTGTAACTCAATC
TGTCCATGTGTGGGTGATGAGGTACAGTGACGCTAGCACACATCGGAAAAACGCTATTACTAGGGGAACT
GAACAGAGTAGCGGACGCAATGAGTAGTCATTTAATTGGCGGTTATGAGCGTGTTCAGGCGGTGCTATCA
ATCGTAATCATAACAGTGGCAGCTTGATACAGTGATGTCATCCCTGATGCGAAAGCGACCGACCGACGGT
ACATCGAATGGGAATACTTTAGGGTGATTTTTAAGAATCGCTCTAGGGTGAGTATTTCCCATTCAGCTCT
GCTCCCTCCCTCTGGTACTTTAATCAAAAGCACTACTAAACATATGTTTTTAAATAAAAAATATTGATAT
AGAGATAATATTAGTAAGAATAATTAAACAATTGAATATAGATAAATCATTGTTAAATAAAGATTAATTA
TTAAAATGAATGTATACTTATATATAAATCAATGATTTAAAATATTTGATAAAGAAAACTTTTCAAAAAA
AATATAATTGAGATTGTGTCATTTCGGTCAA
Features (pLannotate 1.2.2; 24 found; start..end, strand, type, name):
   1814..1871    +  terminator     his operon terminator: This putative transcriptin terminator from the E. coli his operon has a 2-bp deletion introduced during synthesis. Its efficiency has not been determined.
   2066..2654    -  rep_origin     ori: high-copy-number ColE1/pMB1/pBR322/pUC origin of replication
   2837..2931    -  terminator     lambda t0 terminator: transcription terminator from phage lambda
   3035..3829    +  CDS            KanR: aminoglycoside phosphotransferase; aphA-3; confers resistance to kanamycin
   3847..3933    +  terminator     rrnB T1 terminator: Escherichia coli rrnB; transcription terminator T1 from the E. coli rrnB gene
   3953..4609    -  CDS            cat: CAT_ECOLX - Experimental evidence at protein level: Swiss-Prot protein existence level 1. This enzyme is an effector of chloramphenicol resistance in bacteria. From Escherichia coli. This protein is used as a marker in many commonly used cloning vectors, such as pACYC184.
   4610..4707    -  promoter       cat promoter: promoter of the E. coli cat gene encoding chloramphenicol acetyltransferase
   4793..4836    -  terminator     bacterial terminator: putative bacterial transcription terminator
   4852..4873    -  misc_feature   MCS (fragment): pUC18/19 multiple cloning site
   4897..4930    +  protein_bind   FRT (minimal): supports FLP-mediated excision but not integration (Turan and Bode, 2011) FLP recombinase from the Saccharomyces cerevisiae 2μ plasmid
   4994..5025    +  terminator     tonB terminator: bidirectional E. coli tonB-P14 transcription terminator
   5046..5996    -  CDS            klaC: KLAC_ECOLX - Also known as telB. Protein predicted: Swiss-Prot protein existence level 4. Belongs to the kla operon, which is associated with cryptic tellurite resistance, and IncW plasmid fertility inhibition. From Escherichia coli.
   5996..7129    -  CDS            klaB: KLAB_ECOLX - Also known as telA. Protein inferred from homology: Swiss-Prot protein existence level 3. Belongs to the kla operon, which is associated with cryptic tellurite resistance, and IncW plasmid fertility inhibition. From Escherichia coli.
   7150..7908    -  CDS            klaA: KLAA_ECOLX - Also known as kilA. Protein predicted: Swiss-Prot protein existence level 4. Belongs to the kla operon, which is associated with cryptic tellurite resistance, and IncW plasmid fertility inhibition. From Escherichia coli.
   7926..7948    -  RBS            RBS: efficient ribosome binding site from bacteriophage T7 gene 10 (Olins and Rangwala, 1989)
   8040..8087    +  protein_bind   FRT: FLP-mediated recombination occurs in the 8-bp core sequence TCTAGAAA (Turan and Bode, 2011). FLP recombinase from the Saccharomyces cerevisiae 2μ plasmid
   8105..8125    +  misc_feature   MCS (fragment): pUC18/19 multiple cloning site
   8162..8249    +  CDS            lacI (fragment): lac repressor; lacI; The lac repressor binds to the lac operator to inhibit transcription in E. coli. This inhibition can be relieved by adding lactose or isopropyl-β-D-thiogalactopyranoside (IPTG).
   8262..8283    +  protein_bind   CAP binding site: CAP binding activates transcription in the presence of cAMP. E. coli catabolite activator protein
   8298..8328    +  promoter       lac promoter: promoter for the E. coli lac operon
   8332..8354    +  protein_bind   lac operator (fragment): The lac repressor binds to the lac operator to inhibit transcription in E. coli. This inhibition can be relieved by adding lactose or isopropyl-β-D-thiogalactopyranoside (IPTG). lac repressor encoded by lacI
   8388..9062    +  CDS            mRFP1: mRFP1 is a basic (constitutively fluorescent) red fluorescent protein published in 2002, derived from Discosoma sp.. It is reported to be a somewhat slowly-maturing monomer with low acid sensitivity.
   9110..9181    +  terminator     rrnB T1 terminator: transcription terminator T1 from the E. coli rrnB gene
   9197..9224    +  terminator     T7Te terminator: phage T7 early transcription terminator
