[The description below was written by a language model from this plasmid's Addgene catalogue record and pLannotate feature annotations shown in this document.]
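Description:
pMB2b-TelR is a Level 2 Modular Cloning (MoClo) destination plasmid for bacterial expression and synthetic biology work in Acinetobacter baumannii. It was built on the pTU2b-RFP / pSB1C3 backbone and is related to, but not part of, the AspFlex toolkit. It acts as an E. coli–Acinetobacter shuttle vector. The annotated high-copy ColE1/pUC-type origin supports propagation in E. coli. According to the record, replication elements for Acinetobacter species were inserted at the PstI site. These elements are not named in the feature table and may lie in the unannotated stretches of the roughly 11.4 kb sequence, which is labelled as a partial NGS result.

Kanamycin is the listed bacterial selection, conferred by an aphA-3 aminoglycoside phosphotransferase gene. The feature table also shows a chloramphenicol acetyltransferase gene with its own promoter, which the catalogue fields do not mention as a selection. The distinguishing addition is a tellurite resistance cassette, taken from pMO130-TelR and placed at the XbaI site. It comprises the kla operon genes klaA, klaB and klaC (kilA/telA/telB) behind a T7 gene 10 ribosome binding site, and is flanked by FRT sites that could in principle permit FLP-mediated excision. This non-antibiotic marker allows selection in multidrug-resistant A. baumannii strains where conventional antibiotic markers are ineffective.

The payload position holds an mRFP1 cassette driven by the lac promoter, with a CAP binding site and a partial lac operator, and closed by rrnB T1 and T7Te terminators. The record lists mRFP1 as both insert and selectable marker. This fits its usual MoClo role as a visual dropout reporter, in which colonies that have replaced it with assembled transcription units lose their red colour. The Type IIS assembly sites themselves are not annotated in the table.
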