Addgene plasmid #204986: pMB2b-TelR
Purpose: Level 2 MoClo plasmid for A. baumannii with additional Tellurite resistance cassette for multi-drug resistance strains
Depositing lab: Veronica Godoy-Carter. Depositing organization: Northeastern University. Publication: AspFlex: Molecular Tools to Study Gene Expression and Regulation in Acinetobacter baumannii. Brychcy M, Kokodynski A, Lloyd D, Godoy VG. ACS Synth Biol. 2023 Aug 16. doi: 10.1021/acssynbio.3c00167. PubMed 37587063.
Backbone
  Vector backbone: pTU2b-RFP / pSB1C3
  Backbone manufacturer: Paul Freemont Lab / iGem
  Vector type: Bacterial Expression, Synthetic Biology
  Selectable markers: mRFP1
Growth in bacteria
  Bacterial resistance: Kanamycin, 50 μg/mL
  Growth temperature: 37°C
  Growth strain: DH5alpha
  Growth instructions: Use Tellurite for selection in A. baumannii
  Copy number: High Copy
Gene/Insert
  Gene/Insert name: mRFP1
  Species: Synthetic
  Mutation: Added replications elements for Acinetobacter species into the PstI site and Tellurite resistance cassette into XbaI site
  Cloning method: Restriction Enzyme; 5′ cloning site Unknown (unknown if destroyed); 3′ cloning site Unknown (unknown if destroyed)
Resource information
  A portion of this plasmid was derived from a plasmid made by: Original base plasmid was received from Addgene, Tellurite resistance cassette from pMO130-TelR (50799)
Terms and licenses: Academic/Nonprofit Terms; Industry Terms: Not Available to Industry
Depositor comments: This plasmid is related to, but is not included with, the AspFlex Kit (Addgene #1000000217: https://www.addgene.org/kits/godoy-carter-aspflex/)
How to cite: pMB2b-TelR was a gift from Veronica Godoy-Carter (Addgene plasmid # 204986 ; http://n2t.net/addgene:204986 ; RRID:Addgene_204986)
